>Addgene plasmid #13625 | pRV FOXP3 WWRR | addgene partial sequence | sequence record 19980 | IRES-R 5'-CCTCACATTGCCAAAAGACG-3'
CGGCCTTATTCCAAGCGGCTTCGGCCAGTAACGTTAGGGGGGGGGGGCGGAATTCGATATCAAGCTTATC
GATACCGTCATCACCACTTTGTACAAGAAAGCTGGGTCTAGATATCTCGAGGTCGACGGTATCGATAAGC
TTTCAGGGGCCAGGTGTAGGGTTGGAACACCTGCTGGGCCTCTGGCTCCGTTTCTTGCGGAACTCCAGCT
CATCCACGGTCCACACAGCCCCCTTTCTGCTTCTCACCCGCACAAAGCACTTGTGCAGACTCAGGTTGTG
GCGGATGGCGTTCTTCCAGGTGGCAGGATGGTTTCTGAAGAAGGCAAACATGCGTGTGAACCAGTGGTAG
ATCTCCCAGAGCCACCGCTGCTTCTCTGGAGCCTCCAGGATGGCCCAGCGGATGAGCGTGGCGTAGGTGA
AAGGGGGTCGCATGTTGTGGAACTTGAAGTAGTCCATGTTGTGGAGGAACTCTGGGAATGTGCTGTTTCC
ATGGCTACCCCACAGGTGCCTCCGGACAGCAAACAGGCTGTCAGGGGCCTCCCGGGGGCCAGACCAGGCT
GGGACGACAGGGCCTTGGCTGCCAGCAGCTACGATGCAGCAGGAGCCCTTGTCGGATGATGCCACAGATG
AAGCCTTGGTCAGTGCCATTTTCCCAGCCAGGTGGGCCTGCATGGCACTCAGCTTCTCCTTCTCCAGCCA
CAGCTGCTGCTCCAGAGACTGTACCATCTCTCTCTGGAGGAGACATTGTGCCCTGCC
