[The description below was written by a language model from this plasmid's Addgene catalogue record.]
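Description:
pRV FOXP3 WWRR is a retroviral mammalian expression plasmid built on the pRV.GFP backbone. It is maintained in bacteria as a high-copy plasmid under ampicillin selection. As a retroviral transfer vector, it is meant to be packaged into viral particles that deliver and stably integrate the expression cassette into target mammalian cells. The record does not list the promoter, LTRs, packaging signal or other backbone elements, and no feature table is provided. However, the backbone name and the use of a reverse IRES sequencing primer suggest that the insert sits upstream of an IRES-linked GFP reporter. That arrangement would allow transduced cells to be identified by fluorescence, though the record does not confirm it.

The insert is human FOXP3, the forkhead-family transcription factor associated with regulatory T cell identity and function. It carries an N-terminal Myc epitope tag for detection or immunoprecipitation. This version bears the four substitutions that give the "WWRR" mutant its name: T359W, N361W, E399R and E401R. The associated publication concerns FOXP3 controlling regulatory T cell function through cooperation with NFAT, so this mutant was presumably designed to probe that cooperation. The catalogue fields do not state the specific functional consequence of the substitutions. The construct is suited to retroviral expression of mutant FOXP3 in mammalian cells, typically for comparison with wild-type FOXP3 in studies of transcriptional regulation and T cell function.
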