Addgene plasmid #13625: pRV FOXP3 WWRR
Depositing lab: Anjana Rao. Depositing organization: Boston Children's Hospital. Publication: FOXP3 controls regulatory T cell function through cooperation with NFAT. Wu Y, Borde M, Heissmeyer V, Feuerer M, Lapan AD, Stroud JC, Bates DL, Guo L, Han A, Ziegler SF, Mathis D, Benoist C, Chen L, Rao A. Cell. 2006 Jul 28. 126(2):375-87. 10.1016/j.cell.2006.05.042 PubMed 16873067.
Backbone
  Vector backbone: pRV.GFP
  Vector type: Mammalian Expression, Retroviral
Growth in bacteria
  Bacterial resistance: Ampicillin, 100 μg/mL
  Growth temperature: 37°C
  Growth strain: DH5alpha
  Copy number: High Copy
Gene/Insert
  Gene/Insert name: FOXP3
  Species: H. sapiens (human)
  Mutation: WWRR: T359W, N361W, E399R, E401R
  Entrez Gene: FOXP3 (a.k.a. AIID, DIETER, IPEX, JM2, PIDX, XPID)
  Tag / fusion protein: Myc (N terminal on insert)
  Cloning method: Restriction Enzyme
  Sequencing primers: 5′ IRES-R
Terms and licenses: Academic/Nonprofit Terms; Industry Terms: Not Available to Industry
How to cite: pRV FOXP3 WWRR was a gift from Anjana Rao (Addgene plasmid # 13625 ; http://n2t.net/addgene:13625 ; RRID:Addgene_13625)
